>Addgene plasmid #112922 | pENTR-EF1adCas9VP64_T2A_MS2p65HSF1-IRESbsdpA | depositor full sequence | sequence record 212984 | pENTR-EF1adCas9VP64_T2A_MS2p65HSF1-IRESbsdpA sequence 11063 bps
CTTTCCTGCGTTATCCCCTGATTCTGTGGATAACCGTATTACCGCTAGCATGGATCTCGGGGACGTCTAA
CTACTAAGCGAGAGTAGGGAACTGCCAGGCATCAAATAAAACGAAAGGCTCAGTCGGAAGACTGGGCCTT
TCGTTTTATCTGTTGTTTGTCGGTGAACGCTCTCCTGAGTAGGACAAATCCGCCGGGAGCGGATTTGAAC
GTTGTGAAGCAACGGCCCGGAGGGTGGCGGGCAGGACGCCCGCCATAAACTGCCAGGCATCAAACTAAGC
AGAAGGCCATCCTGACGGATGGCCTTTTTGCGTTTCTACAAACTCTTCCTGTTAGTTAGTTACTTAAGCT
CGGGCCCCAAATAATGATTTTATTTTGACTGATAGTGACCTGTTCGTTGCAACAAATTGATAAGCAATGC
TTTTTTATAATGCCAACTTTGTACAAAAAAGCAGGCTGGCGCCGGAACCAATTCAGTCGACTGGATCCAC
GCGTGAGGGGCGCGGAAGCCGGGGCGGAGGAGGAGCCAACCCCGGGCTGGGCTGAGACCCGCAGAGGAAG
ACGCTCTAGGGATTTGTCCCGGACTAGCGAGATGGCAAGGCTGAGGACGGGAGGCTGATTGAGAGGCGAA
GGTACACCCTAATCTCAATACAACCTTTGGAGCTAAGCCAGCAATGGTAGAGGGAAGATTCTGCACGTCC
CTTCCAGGCGGCCTCCCCGTCACCACCCCCCCCAACCCGCCCCGACCGGAGCTGAGAGTAATTCATACAA
AAGGACTCGCCCCTGCCTTGGGGAATCCCAGGGACCGTCGTTAAACTCCCACTAACGTAGAACCCAGAGA
TCGCTGCGTTCCCGCCCCCTCACCCGCCCGCTCTCGTCATCACTGAGGTGGAGAAGAGCATGCGTGAGGC
TCCGGTGCCCGTCAGTGGGCAGAGCGCACATCGCCCACAGTCCCCGAGAAGTTGGGGGGAGGGGTCGGCA
ATTGAACCGGTGCCTAGAGAAGGTGGCGCGGGGTAAACTGGGAAAGTGATGTCGTGTACTGGCTCCGCCT
TTTTCCCGAGGGTGGGGGAGAACCGTATATAAGTGCAGTAGTCGCCGTGAACGTTCTTTTTCGCAACGGG
TTTGCCGCCAGAACACAGGTAAGTGCCGTGTGTGGTTCCCGCGGGCCTGGCCTCTTTACGGGTTATGGCC
CTTGCGTGCCTTGAATTACTTCCACGCCCCTGGCTGCAGTACGTGATTCTTGATCCCGAGCTTCGGGTTG
GAAGTGGGTGGGAGAGTTCGAGGCCTTGCGCTTAAGGAGCCCCTTCGCCTCGTGCTTGAGTTGAGGCCTG
GCTTGGGCGCTGGGGCCGCCGCGTGCGAATCTGGTGGCACCTTCGCGCCTGTCTCGCTGCTTTCGATAAG
TCTCTAGCCATTTAAAATTTTTGATGACCTGCTGCGACGCTTTTTTTCTGGCAAGATAGTCTTGTAAATG
CGGGCCAAGATCGATCTGCACACTGGTATTTCGGTTTTTGGGGCCGCGGGCGGCGACGGGGCCCGTGCGT
CCCAGCGCACATGTTCGGCGAGGCGGGGCCTGCGAGCGCGGCCACCGAGAATCGGACGGGGGTAGTCTCA
AGCTGGCCGGCCTGCTCTGGTGCCTGGCCTCGCGCCGCCGTGTATCGCCCCGCCCTGGGCGGCAAGGCTG
GCCCGGTCGGCACCAGTTGCGTGAGCGGAAAGATGGCCGCTTCCCGGCCCTGCTGCAGGGAGCTCAAAAT
GGAGGACGCGGCGCTCGGGAGAGCGGGCGGGTGAGTCACCCACACAAAGGAAAAGGGCCTTTCCGTCCTC
AGCCGTCGCTTCATGTGACTCCACGGAGTACCGGGCGCCGTCCAGGCACCTCGATTAGTTCTCGAGCTTT
TGGAGTACGTCGTCTTTAGGTTGGGGGGAGGGGTTTTATGCGATGGAGTTTCCCCACACTGAGTGGGTGG
AGACTGAAGTTAGGCCAGCTTGGCACTTGATGTAATTCTCCTTGGAATTTGCCCTTTTTGAGTTTGGATC
TTGGTTCATTCTCAAGCCTCAGACAGTGGTTCAAAGTTTTTTTCTTCCATTTCAGGTGTCGTGGGAAGCT
TGGCGCGCCCGTACGGCCACCATGAAAAGGCCGGCGGCCACGAAAAAGGCCGGCCAGGCAAAAAAGAAAA
AGGACAAGAAGTACAGCATCGGCCTGGCCATCGGCACCAACTCTGTGGGCTGGGCCGTGATCACCGACGA
GTACAAGGTGCCCAGCAAGAAATTCAAGGTGCTGGGCAACACCGACCGGCACAGCATCAAGAAGAACCTG
ATCGGAGCCCTGCTGTTCGACAGCGGCGAAACAGCCGAGGCCACCCGGCTGAAGAGAACCGCCAGAAGAA
GATACACCAGACGGAAGAACCGGATCTGCTATCTGCAAGAGATCTTCAGCAACGAGATGGCCAAGGTGGA
CGACAGCTTCTTCCACAGACTGGAAGAGTCCTTCCTGGTGGAAGAGGATAAGAAGCACGAGCGGCACCCC
ATCTTCGGCAACATCGTGGACGAGGTGGCCTACCACGAGAAGTACCCCACCATCTACCACCTGAGAAAGA
AACTGGTGGACAGCACCGACAAGGCCGACCTGCGGCTGATCTATCTGGCCCTGGCCCACATGATCAAGTT
CCGGGGCCACTTCCTGATCGAGGGCGACCTGAACCCCGACAACAGCGACGTGGACAAGCTGTTCATCCAG
CTGGTGCAGACCTACAACCAGCTGTTCGAGGAAAACCCCATCAACGCCAGCGGCGTGGACGCCAAGGCCA
TCCTGTCTGCCAGACTGAGCAAGAGCAGACGGCTGGAAAATCTGATCGCCCAGCTGCCCGGCGAGAAGAA
GAATGGCCTGTTCGGCAACCTGATTGCCCTGAGCCTGGGCCTGACCCCCAACTTCAAGAGCAACTTCGAC
CTGGCCGAGGATGCCAAACTGCAGCTGAGCAAGGACACCTACGACGACGACCTGGACAACCTGCTGGCCC
AGATCGGCGACCAGTACGCCGACCTGTTTCTGGCCGCCAAGAACCTGTCCGACGCCATCCTGCTGAGCGA
CATCCTGAGAGTGAACACCGAGATCACCAAGGCCCCCCTGAGCGCCTCTATGATCAAGAGATACGACGAG
CACCACCAGGACCTGACCCTGCTGAAAGCTCTCGTGCGGCAGCAGCTGCCTGAGAAGTACAAAGAGATTT
TCTTCGACCAGAGCAAGAACGGCTACGCCGGCTACATTGACGGCGGAGCCAGCCAGGAAGAGTTCTACAA
GTTCATCAAGCCCATCCTGGAAAAGATGGACGGCACCGAGGAACTGCTCGTGAAGCTGAACAGAGAGGAC
CTGCTGCGGAAGCAGCGGACCTTCGACAACGGCAGCATCCCCCACCAGATCCACCTGGGAGAGCTGCACG
CCATTCTGCGGCGGCAGGAAGATTTTTACCCATTCCTGAAGGACAACCGGGAAAAGATCGAGAAGATCCT
GACCTTCCGCATCCCCTACTACGTGGGCCCTCTGGCCAGGGGAAACAGCAGATTCGCCTGGATGACCAGA
AAGAGCGAGGAAACCATCACCCCCTGGAACTTCGAGGAAGTGGTGGACAAGGGCGCTTCCGCCCAGAGCT
TCATCGAGCGGATGACCAACTTCGATAAGAACCTGCCCAACGAGAAGGTGCTGCCCAAGCACAGCCTGCT
GTACGAGTACTTCACCGTGTATAACGAGCTGACCAAAGTGAAATACGTGACCGAGGGAATGAGAAAGCCC
GCCTTCCTGAGCGGCGAGCAGAAAAAGGCCATCGTGGACCTGCTGTTCAAGACCAACCGGAAAGTGACCG
TGAAGCAGCTGAAAGAGGACTACTTCAAGAAAATCGAGTGCTTCGACTCCGTGGAAATCTCCGGCGTGGA
AGATCGGTTCAACGCCTCCCTGGGCACATACCACGATCTGCTGAAAATTATCAAGGACAAGGACTTCCTG
GACAATGAGGAAAACGAGGACATTCTGGAAGATATCGTGCTGACCCTGACACTGTTTGAGGACAGAGAGA
TGATCGAGGAACGGCTGAAAACCTATGCCCACCTGTTCGACGACAAAGTGATGAAGCAGCTGAAGCGGCG
GAGATACACCGGCTGGGGCAGGCTGAGCCGGAAGCTGATCAACGGCATCCGGGACAAGCAGTCCGGCAAG
ACAATCCTGGATTTCCTGAAGTCCGACGGCTTCGCCAACAGAAACTTCATGCAGCTGATCCACGACGACA
GCCTGACCTTTAAAGAGGACATCCAGAAAGCCCAGGTGTCCGGCCAGGGCGATAGCCTGCACGAGCACAT
TGCCAATCTGGCCGGCAGCCCCGCCATTAAGAAGGGCATCCTGCAGACAGTGAAGGTGGTGGACGAGCTC
GTGAAAGTGATGGGCCGGCACAAGCCCGAGAACATCGTGATCGAAATGGCCAGAGAGAACCAGACCACCC
AGAAGGGACAGAAGAACAGCCGCGAGAGAATGAAGCGGATCGAAGAGGGCATCAAAGAGCTGGGCAGCCA
GATCCTGAAAGAACACCCCGTGGAAAACACCCAGCTGCAGAACGAGAAGCTGTACCTGTACTACCTGCAG
AATGGGCGGGATATGTACGTGGACCAGGAACTGGACATCAACCGGCTGTCCGACTACGATGTGGACCACA
TCGTGCCTCAGAGCTTTCTGAAGGACGACTCCATCGACAACAAGGTGCTGACCAGAAGCGACAAGGCCCG
GGGCAAGAGCGACAACGTGCCCTCCGAAGAGGTCGTGAAGAAGATGAAGAACTACTGGCGGCAGCTGCTG
AACGCCAAGCTGATTACCCAGAGAAAGTTCGACAATCTGACCAAGGCCGAGAGAGGCGGCCTGAGCGAAC
TGGATAAGGCCGGCTTCATCAAGAGACAGCTGGTGGAAACCCGGCAGATCACAAAGCACGTGGCACAGAT
CCTGGACTCCCGGATGAACACTAAGTACGACGAGAATGACAAGCTGATCCGGGAAGTGAAAGTGATCACC
CTGAAGTCCAAGCTGGTGTCCGATTTCCGGAAGGATTTCCAGTTTTACAAAGTGCGCGAGATCAACAACT
ACCACCACGCCCACGACGCCTACCTGAACGCCGTCGTGGGAACCGCCCTGATCAAAAAGTACCCTAAGCT
GGAAAGCGAGTTCGTGTACGGCGACTACAAGGTGTACGACGTGCGGAAGATGATCGCCAAGAGCGAGCAG
GAAATCGGCAAGGCTACCGCCAAGTACTTCTTCTACAGCAACATCATGAACTTTTTCAAGACCGAGATTA
CCCTGGCCAACGGCGAGATCCGGAAGCGGCCTCTGATCGAGACAAACGGCGAAACCGGGGAGATCGTGTG
GGATAAGGGCCGGGATTTTGCCACCGTGCGGAAAGTGCTGAGCATGCCCCAAGTGAATATCGTGAAAAAG
ACCGAGGTGCAGACAGGCGGCTTCAGCAAAGAGTCTATCCTGCCCAAGAGGAACAGCGATAAGCTGATCG
CCAGAAAGAAGGACTGGGACCCTAAGAAGTACGGCGGCTTCGACAGCCCCACCGTGGCCTATTCTGTGCT
GGTGGTGGCCAAAGTGGAAAAGGGCAAGTCCAAGAAACTGAAGAGTGTGAAAGAGCTGCTGGGGATCACC
ATCATGGAAAGAAGCAGCTTCGAGAAGAATCCCATCGACTTTCTGGAAGCCAAGGGCTACAAAGAAGTGA
AAAAGGACCTGATCATCAAGCTGCCTAAGTACTCCCTGTTCGAGCTGGAAAACGGCCGGAAGAGAATGCT
GGCCTCTGCCGGCGAACTGCAGAAGGGAAACGAACTGGCCCTGCCCTCCAAATATGTGAACTTCCTGTAC
CTGGCCAGCCACTATGAGAAGCTGAAGGGCTCCCCCGAGGATAATGAGCAGAAACAGCTGTTTGTGGAAC
AGCACAAGCACTACCTGGACGAGATCATCGAGCAGATCAGCGAGTTCTCCAAGAGAGTGATCCTGGCCGA
CGCTAATCTGGACAAAGTGCTGTCCGCCTACAACAAGCACCGGGATAAGCCCATCAGAGAGCAGGCCGAG
AATATCATCCACCTGTTTACCCTGACCAATCTGGGAGCCCCTGCCGCCTTCAAGTACTTTGACACCACCA
TCGACCGGAAGAGGTACACCAGCACCAAAGAGGTGCTGGACGCCACCCTGATCCACCAGAGCATCACCGG
CCTGTACGAGACACGGATCGACCTGTCTCAGCTGGGAGGCGACAGCGCTGGAGGAGGTGGAAGCGGAGGA
GGAGGAAGCGGAGGAGGAGGTAGCGGACCTAAGAAAAAGAGGAAGGTGGCGGCCGCTGGATCCGGACGGG
CTGACGCATTGGACGATTTTGATCTGGATATGCTGGGAAGTGACGCCCTCGATGATTTTGACCTTGACAT
GCTTGGTTCGGATGCCCTTGATGACTTTGACCTCGACATGCTCGGCAGTGACGCCCTTGATGATTTCGAC
CTGGACATGCTGATTAACTGTACGGGCGGCGGGTCCGGAGGAGAGGGCAGAGGAAGTCTCCTAACATGCG
GTGACGTGGAGGAGAATCCTGGCCCATGTACGGCCACCATGGCTTCAAACTTTACTCAGTTCGTGCTCGT
GGACAATGGTGGGACAGGGGATGTGACAGTGGCTCCTTCTAATTTCGCTAATGGGGTGGCAGAGTGGATC
AGCTCCAACTCACGGAGCCAGGCCTACAAGGTGACATGCAGCGTCAGGCAGTCTAGTGCCCAGAAGAGAA
AGTATACCATCAAGGTGGAGGTCCCCAAAGTGGCTACCCAGACAGTGGGCGGAGTCGAACTGCCTGTCGC
CGCTTGGAGGTCCTACCTGAACATGGAGCTCACTATCCCAATTTTCGCTACCAATTCTGACTGTGAACTC
ATCGTGAAGGCAATGCAGGGGCTCCTCAAAGACGGTAATCCTATCCCTTCCGCCATCGCCGCTAACTCAG
GTATCTACAGCGCTGGAGGAGGTGGAAGCGGAGGAGGAGGAAGCGGAGGAGGAGGTAGCGGACCTAAGAA
AAAGAGGAAGGTGGCGGCCGCTGGATCCCCTTCAGGGCAGATCAGCAACCAGGCCCTGGCTCTGGCCCCT
AGCTCCGCTCCAGTGCTGGCCCAGACTATGGTGCCCTCTAGTGCTATGGTGCCTCTGGCCCAGCCACCTG
CTCCAGCCCCTGTGCTGACCCCAGGACCACCCCAGTCACTGAGCGCTCCAGTGCCCAAGTCTACACAGGC
CGGCGAGGGGACTCTGAGTGAAGCTCTGCTGCACCTGCAGTTCGACGCTGATGAGGACCTGGGAGCTCTG
CTGGGGAACAGCACCGATCCCGGAGTGTTCACAGATCTGGCCTCCGTGGACAACTCTGAGTTTCAGCAGC
TGCTGAATCAGGGCGTGTCCATGTCTCATAGTACAGCCGAACCAATGCTGATGGAGTACCCCGAAGCCAT
TACCCGGCTGGTGACCGGCAGCCAGCGGCCCCCCGACCCCGCTCCAACTCCCCTGGGAACCAGCGGCCTG
CCTAATGGGCTGTCCGGAGATGAAGACTTCTCAAGCATCGCTGATATGGACTTTAGTGCCCTGCTGTCAC
AGATTTCCTCTAGTGGGCAGGGAGGAGGTGGAAGCGGCTTCAGCGTGGACACCAGTGCCCTGCTGGACCT
GTTCAGCCCCTCGGTGACCGTGCCCGACATGAGCCTGCCTGACCTTGACAGCAGCCTGGCCAGTATCCAA
GAGCTCCTGTCTCCCCAGGAGCCCCCCAGGCCTCCCGAGGCAGAGAACAGCAGCCCGGATTCAGGGAAGC
AGCTGGTGCACTACACAGCGCAGCCGCTGTTCCTGCTGGACCCCGGCTCCGTGGACACCGGGAGCAACGA
CCTGCCGGTGCTGTTTGAGCTGGGAGAGGGCTCCTACTTCTCCGAAGGGGACGGCTTCGCCGAGGACCCC
ACCATCTCCCTGCTGACAGGCTCGGAGCCTCCCAAAGCCAAGGACCCCACTGTCTCCTGTACATGAGAAT
TCCGCCCCCCCCCCCTCTCCCTCCCCCCCCCCTAACGTTACTGGCCGAAGCCGCTTGGAATAAGGCCGGT
GTGCGTTTGTCTATATGTTATTTTCCACCATATTGCCGTCTTTTGGCAATGTGAGGGCCCGGAAACCTGG
CCCTGTCTTCTTGACGAGCATTCCTAGGGGTCTTTCCCCTCTCGCCAAAGGAATGCAAGGTCTGTTGAAT
GTCGTGAAGGAAGCAGTTCCTCTGGAAGCTTCTTGAAGACAAACAACGTCTGTAGCGACCCTTTGCAGGC
AGCGGAACCCCCCACCTGGCGACAGGTGCCTCTGCGGCCAAAAGCCACGTGTATAAGATACACCTGCAAA
GGCGGCACAACCCCAGTGCCACGTTGTGAGTTGGATAGTTGTGGAAAGAGTCAAATGGCTCTCCTCAAGC
GTATTCAACAAGGGGCTGAAGGATGCCCAGAAGGTACCCCATTGTATGGGATCTGATCTGGGGCCTCGGT
GCACATGCTTTACATGTGTTTAGTCGAGGTTAAAAAACGTCTAGGCCCCCCGAACCACGGGGACGTGGTT
TTCCTTTGAAAAACACGATGATAATATGGCCACAACCATGGCCAAGCCTTTGTCTCAAGAAGAATCCACC
CTCATTGAAAGAGCAACGGCTACAATCAACAGCATCCCCATCTCTGAAGACTACAGCGTCGCCAGCGCAG
CTCTCTCTAGCGACGGCCGCATCTTCACTGGTGTCAATGTATATCATTTTACTGGGGGACCTTGTGCAGA
ACTCGTGGTGCTGGGCACTGCTGCTGCTGCGGCAGCTGGCAACCTGACTTGTATCGTCGCGATCGGAAAT
GAGAACAGGGGCATCTTGAGCCCCTGCGGACGGTGCCGACAGGTGCTTCTCGATCTGCATCCTGGGATCA
AAGCCATAGTGAAGGACAGTGATGGACAGCCGACGGCAGTTGGGATTCGTGAATTGCTGCCCTCTGGTTA
TGTGTGGGAGGGCCGACTGTGCCTTCTAGTTGCCAGCCATCTGTTGTTTGCCCCTCCCCCGTGCCTTCCT
TGACCCTGGAAGGTGCCACTCCCACTGTCCTTTCCTAATAAAATGAGGAAATTGCATCGCATTGTCTGAG
TAGGTGTCATTCTATTCTGGGGGGTGGGGTGGGGCAGGACAGCAAGGGGGAGGATTGGGAAGTCAATAGC
AGGCATGCTGGGGATGCGGTGGGCTCTATGGACTAGTCTCGAGATATCTAGACCCAGCTTTCTTGTACAA
AGTTGGCATTATAAGAAAGCATTGCTTATCAATTTGTTGCAACGAACAGGTCACTATCAGTCAAAATAAA
ATCATTATTTGCCATCCAGCTGCAGCTCTGGCCCGTGTCTCAAAATCTCTGATGTTACATTGCACAAGAT
AAAAATATATCATCATGAACAATAAAACTGTCTGCTTACATAAACAGTAATACAAGGGGTGTTATGAGCC
ATATTCAACGGGAAACGTCGAGGCCGCGATTAAATTCCAACATGGATGCTGATTTATATGGGTATAAATG
GGCTCGCGATAATGTCGGGCAATCAGGTGCGACAATCTATCGCTTGTATGGGAAGCCCGATGCGCCAGAG
TTGTTTCTGAAACATGGCAAAGGTAGCGTTGCCAATGATGTTACAGATGAGATGGTCAGACTAAACTGGC
TGACGGAATTTATGCCTCTTCCGACCATCAAGCATTTTATCCGTACTCCTGATGATGCATGGTTACTCAC
CACTGCGATCCCCGGAAAAACAGCATTCCAGGTATTAGAAGAATATCCTGATTCAGGTGAAAATATTGTT
GATGCGCTGGCAGTGTTCCTGCGCCGGTTGCATTCGATTCCTGTTTGTAATTGTCCTTTTAACAGCGATC
GCGTATTTCGTCTCGCTCAGGCGCAATCACGAATGAATAACGGTTTGGTTGATGCGAGTGATTTTGATGA
CGAGCGTAATGGCTGGCCTGTTGAACAAGTCTGGAAAGAAATGCATAAACTTTTGCCATTCTCACCGGAT
TCAGTCGTCACTCATGGTGATTTCTCACTTGATAACCTTATTTTTGACGAGGGGAAATTAATAGGTTGTA
TTGATGTTGGACGAGTCGGAATCGCAGACCGATACCAGGATCTTGCCATCCTATGGAACTGCCTCGGTGA
GTTTTCTCCTTCATTACAGAAACGGCTTTTTCAAAAATATGGTATTGATAATCCTGATATGAATAAATTG
CAGTTTCATTTGATGCTCGATGAGTTTTTCTAATCAGAATTGGTTAATTGGTTGTAACATTATTCAGATT
GGGCCCCGTTCCACTGAGCGTCAGACCCCGTAGAAAAGATCAAAGGATCTTCTTGAGATCCTTTTTTTCT
GCGCGTAATCTGCTGCTTGCAAACAAAAAAACCACCGCTACCAGCGGTGGTTTGTTTGCCGGATCAAGAG
CTACCAACTCTTTTTCCGAAGGTAACTGGCTTCAGCAGAGCGCAGATACCAAATACTGTTCTTCTAGTGT
AGCCGTAGTTAGGCCACCACTTCAAGAACTCTGTAGCACCGCCTACATACCTCGCTCTGCTAATCCTGTT
ACCAGTGGCTGCTGCCAGTGGCGATAAGTCGTGTCTTACCGGGTTGGACTCAAGACGATAGTTACCGGAT
AAGGCGCAGCGGTCGGGCTGAACGGGGGGTTCGTGCACACAGCCCAGCTTGGAGCGAACGACCTACACCG
AACTGAGATACCTACAGCGTGAGCTATGAGAAAGCGCCACGCTTCCCGAAGGGAGAAAGGCGGACAGGTA
TCCGGTAAGCGGCAGGGTCGGAACAGGAGAGCGCACGAGGGAGCTTCCAGGGGGAAACGCCTGGTATCTT
TATAGTCCTGTCGGGTTTCGCCACCTCTGACTTGAGCGTCGATTTTTGTGATGCTCGTCAGGGGGGCGGA
GCCTATGGAAAAACGCCAGCAACGCGGCCTTTTTACGGTTCCTGGCCTTTTGCTGGCCTTTTGCTCACAT
GTT
Features (pLannotate 1.2.2; 18 found; start..end, strand, type, name):
      1..46      +  rep_origin     RSF ori (fragment): Plasmids containing the RSF 1030 origin of replication can be propagated in E. coli cells that contain additional plasmids with compatible origins.
    106..149     -  terminator     rrnB T1 terminator: Escherichia coli rrnB; transcription terminator T1 from the E. coli rrnB gene
    281..308     +  terminator     rrnB T2 terminator: transcription terminator T2 from the E. coli rrnB gene
    358..457     +  protein_bind   attL1: mutant version of attL; recombination site for the Gateway® LR reaction LR Clonase™
    927..1138    +  promoter       EF-1α core promoter: core promoter for human elongation factor EF-1α
   1139..1252    +  intron         EF-1α intron A (fragment): intron upstream of the start codon of human EF-1α
   1882..2085    +  intron         EF-1α intron A: truncated intron upstream of the start codon of human EF-1α
   2125..2172    +  CDS            nucleoplasmin NLS: bipartite nuclear localization signal from nucleoplasmin
   2172..6273    +  CDS            dCas9 (fragment): catalytically dead mutant of the Cas9 endonuclease from the Streptococcus pyogenes Type II CRISPR/Cas system RNA-guided DNA-binding protein that lacks endonuclease activity due to the D10A mutation in the RuvC catalytic domain and the N863A mutation in the HNH catalytic domain
   6619..7008    +  CDS            CAPSD_BPMS2: Experimental evidence at protein level: Swiss-Prot protein existence level 1. Acts as a translational repressor of viral replicase synthesis late in infection. This latter function is the result of capsid protein interaction with an RNA hairpin which contains the replicase ribosome-binding site. From Escherichia phage MS2 (Bacteriophage MS2).
   7099..7641    +  CDS            Rela (fragment): TF65_MOUSE - Also known as Nfkb3. Experimental evidence at protein level: Swiss-Prot protein existence level 1. NF-kappa-B is a pleiotropic transcription factor present in almost all cell types and is the endpoint of a series of signal transduction events that are initiated by a vast array of stimuli related to many biological processes such as inflammation, immunity, differentiation, cell growth, tumorigenesis and apoptosis. NF-kappa-B is a homo- or heterodimeric complex formed by the Rel-like domain- containing proteins RELA/p65, RELB, NFKB1/p105, NFKB1/p50, REL and NFKB2/p52. The heterodime
   7666..8037    +  CDS            HSF1: C-terminal activation domain from the human heat shock transcription factor HSF1
   8062..8634    +  misc_feature   IRES: internal ribosome entry site (IRES) of the encephalomyocarditis virus (EMCV)
   8648..9043    +  CDS            BSD: blasticidin S deaminase; Aspergillus terreus BSD; confers resistance to blasticidin
   9047..9158    +  polyA_signal   bGH poly(A) signal: bovine growth hormone polyadenylation signal
   9292..9391    -  protein_bind   attL2: mutant version of attL; recombination site for the Gateway® LR reaction LR Clonase™
   9514..10323   +  CDS            KanR: aminoglycoside phosphotransferase; aph(3')-Ia; confers resistance to kanamycin in bacteria or G418 (Geneticin®) in eukaryotes
  10413..11001   +  rep_origin     ori: high-copy-number ColE1/pMB1/pBR322/pUC origin of replication
