>Addgene plasmid #112922 | pENTR-EF1adCas9VP64_T2A_MS2p65HSF1-IRESbsdpA | addgene full sequence | sequence record 217731 | Addgene NGS Result
GCTCCGGTGCCCGTCAGTGGGCAGAGCGCACATCGCCCACAGTCCCCGAGAAGTTGGGGGGAGGGGTCGG
CAATTGAACCGGTGCCTAGAGAAAGTGGCGCGGGGTAAACTGGGAAAGTGATGTCGTGTACTGGCTCCGC
CTTTTTCCCGAGGGTGGGGGAGAACCGTATATAAGTGCAGTAGTCGCCGTGAACGTTCTTTTTCGCAACG
GGTTTGCCGCCAGAACACAGGTAAGTGCCGTGTGTGGTTCCCGCGGGCCTGGCCTCTTTACGGGTTATGG
CCCTTGCGTGCCTTGAATTACTTCCACGCCCCTGGCTGCAGTACGTGATTCTTGATCCCGAGCTTCGGGT
TGGAAGTGGGTGGGAGAGTTCGAGGCCTTGCGCTTAAGGAGCCCCTTCGCCTCGTGCTTGAGTTGAGGCC
TGGCCTGGGCGCTGGGGCCGCCGCGTGCGAATCTGGTGGCACCTTCGCGCCTGTCTCGCTGCTTTCGATA
AGTCTCTAGCCATTTAAAATTTTTGATGACCTGCTGCGACGCTTTTTTTCTGGCAAGATAGTCTTGTAAA
TGCGGGCCAAGATCTGCACACTGGTATTTCGGTTTTTGGGGCCGCGGGCGGCGACGGGGCCCGTGCGTCC
CAGCGCACATGTTCGGCGAGGCGGGGCCTGCGAGCGCGGCCACCGAGAATCGGACGGGGGTAGTCTCAAG
CTGGCCGGCCTGCTCTGGTGCCTGGCCTCGCGCCGCCGTGTATCGCCCCGCCCTGGGCGGCAAGGCTGGC
CCGGTCGGCACCAGTTGCGTGAGCGGAAAGATGGCCGCTTCCCGGCCCTGCTGCAGGGAGCTCAAAATGG
AGGACGCGGCGCTCGGGAGAGCGGGCGGGTGAGTCACCCACACAAAGGAAAAGGGCCTTTCCGTCCTCAG
CCGTCGCTTCATGTGACTCCACGGAGTACCGGGCGCCGTCCAGGCACCTCGATTAGTTCTCGAGCTTTTG
GAGTACGTCGTCTTTAGGTTGGGGGGAGGGGTTTTATGCGATGGAGTTTCCCCACACTGAGTGGGTGGAG
ACTGAAGTTAGGCCAGCTTGGCACTTGATGTAATTCTCCTTGGAATTTGCCCTTTTTGAGTTTGGATCTT
GGTTCATTCTCAAGCCTCAGACAGTGGTTCAAAGTTTTTTTCTTCCATTTCAGGTGTCGTGGAAGCTTGG
CGCGCCCGTACGGCCACCATGAAAAGGCCGGCGGCCACGAAAAAGGCCGGCCAGGCAAAAAAGAAAAAGG
ACAAGAAGTACAGCATCGGCCTGGCCATCGGCACCAACTCTGTGGGCTGGGCCGTGATCACCGACGAGTA
CAAGGTGCCCAGCAAGAAATTCAAGGTGCTGGGCAACACCGACCGGCACAGCATCAAGAAGAACCTGATC
GGAGCCCTGCTGTTCGACAGCGGCGAAACAGCCGAGGCCACCCGGCTGAAGAGAACCGCCAGAAGAAGAT
ACACCAGACGGAAGAACCGGATCTGCTATCTGCAAGAGATCTTCAGCAACGAGATGGCCAAGGTGGACGA
CAGCTTCTTCCACAGACTGGAAGAGTCCTTCCTGGTGGAAGAGGATAAGAAGCACGAGCGGCACCCCATC
TTCGGCAACATCGTGGACGAGGTGGCCTACCACGAGAAGTACCCCACCATCTACCACCTGAGAAAGAAAC
TGGTGGACAGCACCGACAAGGCCGACCTGCGGCTGATCTATCTGGCCCTGGCCCACATGATCAAGTTCCG
GGGCCACTTCCTGATCGAGGGCGACCTGAACCCCGACAACAGCGACGTGGACAAGCTGTTCATCCAGCTG
GTGCAGACCTACAACCAGCTGTTCGAGGAAAACCCCATCAACGCCAGCGGCGTGGACGCCAAGGCCATCC
TGTCTGCCAGACTGAGCAAGAGCAGACGGCTGGAAAATCTGATCGCCCAGCTGCCCGGCGAGAAGAAGAA
TGGCCTGTTCGGCAACCTGATTGCCCTGAGCCTGGGCCTGACCCCCAACTTCAAGAGCAACTTCGACCTG
GCCGAGGATGCCAAACTGCAGCTGAGCAAGGACACCTACGACGACGACCTGGACAACCTGCTGGCCCAGA
TCGGCGACCAGTACGCCGACCTGTTTCTGGCCGCCAAGAACCTGTCCGACGCCATCCTGCTGAGCGACAT
CCTGAGAGTGAACACCGAGATCACCAAGGCCCCCCTGAGCGCCTCTATGATCAAGAGATACGACGAGCAC
CACCAGGACCTGACCCTGCTGAAAGCTCTCGTGCGGCAGCAGCTGCCTGAGAAGTACAAAGAGATTTTCT
TCGACCAGAGCAAGAACGGCTACGCCGGCTACATTGACGGCGGAGCCAGCCAGGAAGAGTTCTACAAGTT
CATCAAGCCCATCCTGGAAAAGATGGACGGCACCGAGGAACTGCTCGTGAAGCTGAACAGAGAGGACCTG
CTGCGGAAGCAGCGGACCTTCGACAACGGCAGCATCCCCCACCAGATCCACCTGGGAGAGCTGCACGCCA
TTCTGCGGCGGCAGGAAGATTTTTACCCATTCCTGAAGGACAACCGGGAAAAGATCGAGAAGATCCTGAC
CTTCCGCATCCCCTACTACGTGGGCCCTCTGGCCAGGGGAAACAGCAGATTCGCCTGGATGACCAGAAAG
AGCGAGGAAACCATCACCCCCTGGAACTTCGAGGAAGTGGTGGACAAGGGCGCTTCCGCCCAGAGCTTCA
TCGAGCGGATGACCAACTTCGATAAGAACCTGCCCAACGAGAAGGTGCTGCCCAAGCACAGCCTGCTGTA
CGAGTACTTCACCGTGTATAACGAGCTGACCAAAGTGAAATACGTGACCGAGGGAATGAGAAAGCCCGCC
TTCCTGAGCGGCGAGCAGAAAAAGGCCATCGTGGACCTGCTGTTCAAGACCAACCGGAAAGTGACCGTGA
AGCAGCTGAAAGAGGACTACTTCAAGAAAATCGAGTGCTTCGACTCCGTGGAAATCTCCGGCGTGGAAGA
TCGGTTCAACGCCTCCCTGGGCACATACCACGATCTGCTGAAAATTATCAAGGACAAGGACTTCCTGGAC
AATGAGGAAAACGAGGACATTCTGGAAGATATCGTGCTGACCCTGACACTGTTTGAGGACAGAGAGATGA
TCGAGGAACGGCTGAAAACCTATGCCCACCTGTTCGACGACAAAGTGATGAAGCAGCTGAAGCGGCGGAG
ATACACCGGCTGGGGCAGGCTGAGCCGGAAGCTGATCAACGGCATCCGGGACAAGCAGTCCGGCAAGACA
ATCCTGGATTTCCTGAAGTCCGACGGCTTCGCCAACAGAAACTTCATGCAGCTGATCCACGACGACAGCC
TGACCTTTAAAGAGGACATCCAGAAAGCCCAGGTGTCCGGCCAGGGCGATAGCCTGCACGAGCACATTGC
CAATCTGGCCGGCAGCCCCGCCATTAAGAAGGGCATCCTGCAGACAGTGAAGGTGGTGGACGAGCTCGTG
AAAGTGATGGGCCGGCACAAGCCCGAGAACATCGTGATCGAAATGGCCAGAGAGAACCAGACCACCCAGA
AGGGACAGAAGAACAGCCGCGAGAGAATGAAGCGGATCGAAGAGGGCATCAAAGAGCTGGGCAGCCAGAT
CCTGAAAGAACACCCCGTGGAAAACACCCAGCTGCAGAACGAGAAGCTGTACCTGTACTACCTGCAGAAT
GGGCGGGATATGTACGTGGACCAGGAACTGGACATCAACCGGCTGTCCGACTACGATGTGGACCACATCG
TGCCTCAGAGCTTTCTGAAGGACGACTCCATCGACAACAAGGTGCTGACCAGAAGCGACAAGGCCCGGGG
CAAGAGCGACAACGTGCCCTCCGAAGAGGTCGTGAAGAAGATGAAGAACTACTGGCGGCAGCTGCTGAAC
GCCAAGCTGATTACCCAGAGAAAGTTCGACAATCTGACCAAGGCCGAGAGAGGCGGCCTGAGCGAACTGG
ATAAGGCCGGCTTCATCAAGAGACAGCTGGTGGAAACCCGGCAGATCACAAAGCACGTGGCACAGATCCT
GGACTCCCGGATGAACACTAAGTACGACGAGAATGACAAGCTGATCCGGGAAGTGAAAGTGATCACCCTG
AAGTCCAAGCTGGTGTCCGATTTCCGGAAGGATTTCCAGTTTTACAAAGTGCGCGAGATCAACAACTACC
ACCACGCCCACGACGCCTACCTGAACGCCGTCGTGGGAACCGCCCTGATCAAAAAGTACCCTAAGCTGGA
AAGCGAGTTCGTGTACGGCGACTACAAGGTGTACGACGTGCGGAAGATGATCGCCAAGAGCGAGCAGGAA
ATCGGCAAGGCTACCGCCAAGTACTTCTTCTACAGCAACATCATGAACTTTTTCAAGACCGAGATTACCC
TGGCCAACGGCGAGATCCGGAAGCGGCCTCTGATCGAGACAAACGGCGAAACCGGGGAGATCGTGTGGGA
TAAGGGCCGGGATTTTGCCACCGTGCGGAAAGTGCTGAGCATGCCCCAAGTGAATATCGTGAAAAAGACC
GAGGTGCAGACAGGCGGCTTCAGCAAAGAGTCTATCCTGCCCAAGAGGAACAGCGATAAGCTGATCGCCA
GAAAGAAGGACTGGGACCCTAAGAAGTACGGCGGCTTCGACAGCCCCACCGTGGCCTATTCTGTGCTGGT
GGTGGCCAAAGTGGAAAAGGGCAAGTCCAAGAAACTGAAGAGTGTGAAAGAGCTGCTGGGGATCACCATC
ATGGAAAGAAGCAGCTTCGAGAAGAATCCCATCGACTTTCTGGAAGCCAAGGGCTACAAAGAAGTGAAAA
AGGACCTGATCATCAAGCTGCCTAAGTACTCCCTGTTCGAGCTGGAAAACGGCCGGAAGAGAATGCTGGC
CTCTGCCGGCGAACTGCAGAAGGGAAACGAACTGGCCCTGCCCTCCAAATATGTGAACTTCCTGTACCTG
GCCAGCCACTATGAGAAGCTGAAGGGCTCCCCCGAGGATAATGAGCAGAAACAGCTGTTTGTGGAACAGC
ACAAGCACTACCTGGACGAGATCATCGAGCAGATCAGCGAGTTCTCCAAGAGAGTGATCCTGGCCGACGC
TAATCTGGACAAAGTGCTGTCCGCCTACAACAAGCACCGGGATAAGCCCATCAGAGAGCAGGCCGAGAAT
ATCATCCACCTGTTTACCCTGACCAATCTGGGAGCCCCTGCCGCCTTCAAGTACTTTGACACCACCATCG
ACCGGAAGAGGTACACCAGCACCAAAGAGGTGCTGGACGCCACCCTGATCCACCAGAGCATCACCGGCCT
GTACGAGACACGGATCGACCTGTCTCAGCTGGGAGGCGACAGCGCTGGAGGAGGTGGAAGCGGAGGAGGA
GGAAGCGGAGGAGGAGGTAGCGGACCTAAGAAAAAGAGGAAGGTGGCGGCCGCTGGATCCGGACGGGCTG
ACGCATTGGACGATTTTGATCTGGATATGCTGGGAAGTGACGCCCTCGATGATTTTGACCTTGACATGCT
TGGTTCGGATGCCCTTGATGACTTTGACCTCGACATGCTCGGCAGTGACGCCCTTGATGATTTCGACCTG
GACATGCTGATTAACTGTACGGGCGGCGGGTCCGGAGGAGAGGGCAGAGGAAGTCTCCTAACATGCGGTG
ACGTGGAGGAGAATCCTGGCCCATGTACGGCCACCATGGCTTCAAACTTTACTCAGTTCGTGCTCGTGGA
CAATGGTGGGACAGGGGATGTGACAGTGGCTCCTTCTAATTTCGCTAATGGGGTGGCAGAGTGGATCAGC
TCCAACTCACGGAGCCAGGCCTACAAGGTGACATGCAGCGTCAGGCAGTCTAGTGCCCAGAAGAGAAAGT
ATACCATCAAGGTGGAGGTCCCCAAAGTGGCTACCCAGACAGTGGGCGGAGTCGAACTGCCTGTCGCCGC
TTGGAGGTCCTACCTGAACATGGAGCTCACTATCCCAATTTTCGCTACCAATTCTGACTGTGAACTCATC
GTGAAGGCAATGCAGGGGCTCCTCAAAGACGGTAATCCTATCCCTTCCGCCATCGCCGCTAACTCAGGTA
TCTACAGCGCTGGAGGAGGTGGAAGCGGAGGAGGAGGAAGCGGAGGAGGAGGTAGCGGACCTAAGAAAAA
GAGGAAGGTGGCGGCCGCTGGATCCCCTTCAGGGCAGATCAGCAACCAGGCCCTGGCTCTGGCCCCTAGC
TCCGCTCCAGTGCTGGCCCAGACTATGGTGCCCTCTAGTGCTATGGTGCCTCTGGCCCAGCCACCTGCTC
CAGCCCCTGTGCTGACCCCAGGACCACCCCAGTCACTGAGCGCTCCAGTGCCCAAGTCTACACAGGCCGG
CGAGGGGACTCTGAGTGAAGCTCTGCTGCACCTGCAGTTCGACGCTGATGAGGACCTGGGAGCTCTGCTG
GGGAACAGCACCGATCCCGGAGTGTTCACAGATCTGGCCTCCGTGGACAACTCTGAGTTTCAGCAGCTGC
TGAATCAGGGCGTGTCCATGTCTCATAGTACAGCCGAACCAATGCTGATGGAGTACCCCGAAGCCATTAC
CCGGCTGGTGACCGGCAGCCAGCGGCCCCCCGACCCCGCTCCAACTCCCCTGGGAACCAGCGGCCTGCCT
AATGGGCTGTCCGGAGATGAAGACTTCTCAAGCATCGCTGATATGGACTTTAGTGCCCTGCTGTCACAGA
TTTCCTCTAGTGGGCAGGGAGGAGGTGGAAGCGGCTTCAGCGTGGACACCAGTGCCCTGCTGGACCTGTT
CAGCCCCTCGGTGACCGTGCCCGACATGAGCCTGCCTGACCTTGACAGCAGCCTGGCCAGTATCCAAGAG
CTCCTGTCTCCCCAGGAGCCCCCCAGGCCTCCCGAGGCAGAGAACAGCAGCCCGGATTCAGGGAAGCAGC
TGGTGCACTACACAGCGCAGCCGCTGTTCCTGCTGGACCCCGGCTCCGTGGACACCGGGAGCAACGACCT
GCCGGTGCTGTTTGAGCTGGGAGAGGGCTCCTACTTCTCCGAAGGGGACGGCTTCGCCGAGGACCCCACC
ATCTCCCTGCTGACAGGCTCGGAGCCTCCCAAAGCCAAGGACCCCACTGTCTCCTGTACATGAGAATTCC
GCCCCCCCCCCNTCTCCCTCCCCCCCCCCTAACGTTACTGGCCGAAGCCGCTTGGAATAAGGCCGGTGTG
CGTTTGTCTATATGTTATTTTCCACCATATTGCCGTCTTTTGGCAATGTGAGGGCCCGGAAACCTGGCCC
TGTCTTCTTGACGAGCATTCCTAGGGGTCTTTCCCCTCTCGCCAAAGGAATGCAAGGTCTGTTGAATGTC
GTGAAGGAAGCAGTTCCTCTGGAAGCTTCTTGAAGACAAACAACGTCTGTAGCGACCCTTTGCAGGCAGC
GGAACCCCCCACCTGGCGACAGGTGCCTCTGCGGCCAAAAGCCACGTGTATAAGATACACCTGCAAAGGC
GGCACAACCCCAGTGCCACGTTGTGAGTTGGATAGTTGTGGAAAGAGTCAAATGGCTCTCCTCAAGCGTA
TTCAACAAGGGGCTGAAGGATGCCCAGAAGGTACCCCATTGTATGGGATCTGATCTGGGGCCTCGGTGCA
CATGCTTTACATGTGTTTAGTCGAGGTTAAAAAAACGTCTAGGCCCCCCGAACCACGGGGACGTGGTTTT
CCTTTGAAAAACACGATGATAATATGGCCACAACCATGGCCAAGCCTTTGTCTCAAGAAGAATCCACCCT
CATTGAAAGAGCAACGGCTACAATCAACAGCATCCCCATCTCTGAAGACTACAGCGTCGCCAGCGCAGCT
CTCTCTAGCGACGGCCGCATCTTCACTGGTGTCAATGTATATCATTTTACTGGGGGACCTTGTGCAGAAC
TCGTGGTGCTGGGCACTGCTGCTGCTGCGGCAGCTGGCAACCTGACTTGTATCGTCGCGATCGGAAATGA
GAACAGGGGCATCTTGAGCCCCTGCGGACGGTGCCGACAGGTGCTTCTCGATCTGCATCCTGGGATCAAA
GCCATAGTGAAGGACAGTGATGGACAGCCGACGGCAGTTGGGATTCGTGAATTGCTGCCCTCTGGTTATG
TGTGGGAGGGCCGACTGTGCCTTCTAGTTGCCAGCCATCTGTTGTTTGCCCCTCCCCCGTGCCTTCCTTG
ACCCTGGAAGGTGCCACTCCCACTGTCCTTTCCTAATAAAATGAGGAAATTGCATCGCATTGTCTGAGTA
GGTGTCATTCTATTCTGGGGGGTGGGGTGGGGCAGGACAGCAAGGGGGAGGATTGGGAAGTCAATAGCAG
GCATGCTGGGGATGCGGTGGGCTCTATGGACTAGTCTCGAGATATCTAGACCCAGCTTTCTTGTACAAAG
TTGGCATTATAAGAAAGCATTGCTTATCAATTTGTTGCAACGAACAGGTCACTATCAGTCAAAATAAAAT
CATTATTTGCCATCCAGCTGCAGCTCTGGCCCGTGTCTCAAAATCTCTGATGTTACATTGCACAAGATAA
AAATATATCATCATGAACAATAAAACTGTCTGCTTACATAAACAGTAATACAAGGGGTGTTATGAGCCAT
ATTCAACGGGAAACGTCGAGGCCGCGATTAAATTCCAACATGGATGCTGATTTATATGGGTATAAATGGG
CTCGCGATAATGTCGGGCAATCAGGTGCGACAATCTATCGCTTGTATGGGAAGCCCGATGCGCCAGAGTT
GTTTCTGAAACATGGCAAAGGTAGCGTTGCCAATGATGTTACAGATGAGATGGTCAGACTAAACTGGCTG
ACGGAATTTATGCCTCTTCCGACCATCAAGCATTTTATCCGTACTCCTGATGATGCATGGTTACTCACCA
CTGCGATCCCCGGAAAAACAGCATTCCAGGTATTAGAAGAATATCCTGATTCAGGTGAAAATATTGTTGA
TGCGCTGGCAGTGTTCCTGCGCCGGTTGCATTCGATTCCTGTTTGTAATTGTCCTTTTAACAGCGATCGC
GTATTTCGTCTCGCTCAGGCGCAATCACGAATGAATAACGGTTTGGTTGATGCGAGTGATTTTGATGACG
AGCGTAATGGCTGGCCTGTTGAACAAGTCTGGAAAGAAATGCATAAACTTTTGCCATTCTCACCGGATTC
AGTCGTCACTCATGGTGATTTCTCACTTGATAACCTTATTTTTGACGAGGGGAAATTAATAGGTTGTATT
GATGTTGGACGAGTCGGAATCGCAGACCGATACCAGGATCTTGCCATCCTATGGAACTGCCTCGGTGAGT
TTTCTCCTTCATTACAGAAACGGCTTTTTCAAAAATATGGTATTGATAATCCTGATATGAATAAATTGCA
GTTTCATTTGATGCTCGATGAGTTTTTCTAATCAGAATTGGTTAATTGGTTGTAACATTATTCAGATTGG
GCCCCGTTCCACTGAGCGTCAGACCCCGTAGAAAAGATCAAAGGATCTTCTTGAGATCCTTTTTTTCTGC
GCGTAATCTGCTGCTTGCAAACAAAAAAACCACCGCTACCAGCGGTGGTTTGTTTGCCGGATCAAGAGCT
ACCAACTCTTTTTCCGAAGGTAACTGGCTTCAGCAGAGCGCAGATACCAAATACTGTTCTTCTAGTGTAG
CCGTAGTTAGGCCACCACTTCAAGAACTCTGTAGCACCGCCTACATACCTCGCTCTGCTAATCCTGTTAC
CAGTGGCTGCTGCCAGTGGCGATAAGTCGTGTCTTACCGGGTTGGACTCAAGACGATAGTTACCGGATAA
GGCGCAGCGGTCGGGCTGAACGGGGGGTTCGTGCACACAGCCCAGCTTGGAGCGAACGACCTACACCGAA
CTGAGATACCTACAGCGTGAGCTATGAGAAAGCGCCACGCTTCCCGAAGGGAGAAAGGCGGACAGGTATC
CGGTAAGCGGCAGGGTCGGAACAGGAGAGCGCACGAGGGAGCTTCCAGGGGGAAACGCCTGGTATCTTTA
TAGTCCTGTCGGGTTTCGCCACCTCTGACTTGAGCGTCGATTTTTGTGATGCTCGTCAGGGGGGCGGAGC
CTATGGAAAAACGCCAGCAACGCGGCCTTTTTACGGTTCCTGGCCTTTTGCTGGCCTTTTGCTCACATGT
TCTTTCCTGCGTTATCCCCTGATTCTGTGGATAACCGTATTACCGCTAGCATGGATCTCGGGGACGTCTA
ACTACTAAGCGAGAGTAGGGAACTGCCAGGCATCAAATAAAACGAAAGGCTCAGTCGGAAGACTGGGCCT
TTCGTTTTATCTGTTGTTTGTCGGTGAACGCTCTCCTGAGTAGGACAAATCCGCCGGGAGCGGATTTGAA
CGTTGTGAAGCAACGGCCCGGAGGGTGGCGGGCAGGACGCCCGCCATAAACTGCCAGGCATCAAACTAAG
CAGAAGGCCATCCTGACGGATGGCCTTTTTGCGTTTCTACAAACTCTTCCTGTTAGTTAGTTACTTAAGC
TCGGGCCCCAAATAATGATTTTATTTTGACTGATAGTGACCTGTTCGTTGCAACAAATTGATAAGCAATG
CTTTTTTATAATGCCAACTTTGTACAAAAAAGCAGGCTGGCGCCGGAACCAATTCAGTCGACTGGATCCA
CGCGTGAGGGGCGCGGAAGCCGGGGCGGAGGAGGAGCCAACCCCGGGCTGGGCTGAGACCCGCAGAGGAA
GACGCTCTAGGGATTTGTCCCGGACTAGCGAGATGGCAAGGCTGAGGACGGGAGGCTGATTGAGAGGCGA
AGGTACACCCTAATCTCAATACAACCTTTGGAGCTAAGCCAGCAATGGTAGAGGGAAGATTCTGCACGTC
CCTTCCAGGCGGCCTCCCCGTCACCACCCCCCCCAACCCGCCCCGACCGGAGCTGAGAGTAATTCATACA
AAAGGACTCGCCCCTGCCTTGGGGAATCCCAGGGACCGTCGTTAAACTCCCACTAACGTAGAACCCAGAG
ATCGCTGCGTTCCCGCCCCCTCACCCGCCCGCTCTCGTCATCACTGAGGTGGAGAAGAGCATGCGTGAG
Features (pLannotate 1.2.2; 16 found; start..end, strand, type, name):
     19..230     +  promoter       EF-1α core promoter: core promoter for human elongation factor EF-1α
    231..1173    +  intron         EF-1α intron A: intron upstream of the start codon of human EF-1α
   1212..1259    +  CDS            nucleoplasmin NLS: bipartite nuclear localization signal from nucleoplasmin
   1259..5360    +  CDS            dCas9 (fragment): catalytically dead mutant of the Cas9 endonuclease from the Streptococcus pyogenes Type II CRISPR/Cas system RNA-guided DNA-binding protein that lacks endonuclease activity due to the D10A mutation in the RuvC catalytic domain and the N863A mutation in the HNH catalytic domain
   5706..6095    +  CDS            CAPSD_BPMS2: Experimental evidence at protein level: Swiss-Prot protein existence level 1. Acts as a translational repressor of viral replicase synthesis late in infection. This latter function is the result of capsid protein interaction with an RNA hairpin which contains the replicase ribosome-binding site. From Escherichia phage MS2 (Bacteriophage MS2).
   6186..6728    +  CDS            Rela (fragment): TF65_MOUSE - Also known as Nfkb3. Experimental evidence at protein level: Swiss-Prot protein existence level 1. NF-kappa-B is a pleiotropic transcription factor present in almost all cell types and is the endpoint of a series of signal transduction events that are initiated by a vast array of stimuli related to many biological processes such as inflammation, immunity, differentiation, cell growth, tumorigenesis and apoptosis. NF-kappa-B is a homo- or heterodimeric complex formed by the Rel-like domain- containing proteins RELA/p65, RELB, NFKB1/p105, NFKB1/p50, REL and NFKB2/p52. The heterodime
   6753..7124    +  CDS            HSF1: C-terminal activation domain from the human heat shock transcription factor HSF1
   7260..7722    +  misc_feature   IRES: internal ribosome entry site (IRES) of the encephalomyocarditis virus (EMCV)
   7736..8131    +  CDS            BSD: blasticidin S deaminase; Aspergillus terreus BSD; confers resistance to blasticidin
   8135..8246    +  polyA_signal   bGH poly(A) signal: bovine growth hormone polyadenylation signal
   8380..8479    -  protein_bind   attL2: mutant version of attL; recombination site for the Gateway® LR reaction LR Clonase™
   8602..9411    +  CDS            KanR: aminoglycoside phosphotransferase; aph(3')-Ia; confers resistance to kanamycin in bacteria or G418 (Geneticin®) in eukaryotes
   9501..10089   +  rep_origin     ori: high-copy-number ColE1/pMB1/pBR322/pUC origin of replication
  10257..10300   -  terminator     rrnB T1 terminator: Escherichia coli rrnB; transcription terminator T1 from the E. coli rrnB gene
  10432..10459   +  terminator     rrnB T2 terminator: transcription terminator T2 from the E. coli rrnB gene
  10509..10608   +  protein_bind   attL1: mutant version of attL; recombination site for the Gateway® LR reaction LR Clonase™
