[The description below was written by a language model from this plasmid's Addgene catalogue record and pLannotate feature annotations shown in this document.]
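Description:
pENTR-EF1adCas9VP64_T2A_MS2p65HSF1-IRESbsdpA is a Gateway entry vector of about 11 kb, built on a pENTR backbone, that carries a complete mammalian expression cassette for the synergistic activation mediator (SAM) form of CRISPR activation. It is propagated in E. coli through a high-copy ColE1/pUC-type origin and selected with kanamycin. The cassette lies between attL1 and attL2 sites, so the whole unit can be moved by LR recombination into a compatible destination vector. rrnB T1 and T2 terminators upstream of attL1 insulate the insert from backbone transcription.

Expression is driven by the human EF-1α core promoter with its intron A. The first open reading frame begins with a nucleoplasmin nuclear localization signal fused to catalytically dead S. pyogenes Cas9 (D10A/N863A). According to the name and stated purpose, this is followed by a VP64 activation domain and a T2A self-cleaving peptide. Neither is annotated, but an unannotated gap between dCas9 and the next coding feature would accommodate them. Downstream is the MS2 coat protein fused to the p65 (RelA) and HSF1 activation domains, which is recruited to MS2 hairpins in modified guide RNAs. An EMCV IRES then allows translation of blasticidin S deaminase from the same transcript, which ends at a bGH polyadenylation signal.

The catalogue fields list neomycin/G418 selection and "IRESneo", but the name, the purpose statement and both sequence annotations show blasticidin resistance as the mammalian marker. No guide RNA cassette is present. The associated publication concerns pooled CRISPR activation screening of extracellular receptor–ligand interactions.
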