Addgene plasmid #112922: pENTR-EF1adCas9VP64_T2A_MS2p65HSF1-IRESbsdpA
Purpose: Gateway entry vector carrying human EF1a promoter-driven dCas9VP64-T2A-MS2p65HSF1 with Blasticidine resistant marker
Depositing lab: Kosuke Yusa. Depositing organization: Wellcome Sanger Institute. Publication: Pooled extracellular receptor-ligand interaction screening using CRISPR activation. Chong ZS, Ohnishi S, Yusa K, Wright GJ. Genome Biol. 2018 Nov 26;19(1):205. doi: 10.1186/s13059-018-1581-3. PubMed 30477585.
Backbone
  Vector backbone: pENTR
  Backbone size w/o insert (bp): 2267
  Total vector size (bp): 11063
  Vector type: Mammalian Expression ; Gateway entry vector
  Selectable markers: Neomycin (select with G418)
Growth in bacteria
  Bacterial resistance: Kanamycin, 50 μg/mL
  Growth temperature: 37°C
  Growth strain: DH5alpha
  Copy number: High Copy
Gene/Insert
  Gene/Insert name: EF1a promoter, dCas9VP94, MS2p65HSF1, IRESneo
  Species: Synthetic
  Insert size (bp): 8796
  Cloning method: Restriction Enzyme; 5′ cloning site SalI (not destroyed); 3′ cloning site SpeI (not destroyed)
  Sequencing primers: 5′ ATGTAATTCTCCTTGGAATTTG
Terms and licenses: Academic/Nonprofit Terms; Industry Terms: Not Available to Industry
How to cite: pENTR-EF1adCas9VP64_T2A_MS2p65HSF1-IRESbsdpA was a gift from Kosuke Yusa (Addgene plasmid # 112922 ; http://n2t.net/addgene:112922 ; RRID:Addgene_112922)
